>Addgene plasmid #34835 | LZRS PU.1 WT | depositor partial sequence | sequence record 41982 | Contains the PU.1 WT insert and some of the flanking sequence from the LZRS vector
TCTGAAAATATGGGCCCGGGCCAGACTGTTACCACTCCCTTAAGTTTGACCTTAGGTCACTGGAAAGATG
TCGAGCGGATCGCTCACAACCAGTCGGTAGATGTCAAGAAGAGACGTTGGGTTACCTTCTGCTCTGCAGA
ATGGCCAACCTTTAACGTCGGATGGCCGCGAGACGGCACCTTTAACCGAGACCTCATCACCCAGGTTAAG
ATCAAGGTCTTTTCACCTGGCCCGCATGGACACCCAGACCAGGTCCCCTACATCGTGACCTGGGAAGCCT
TGGCTTTTGACCCCCCTCCCTGGGTCAAGCCCTTTGTACACCCTAAGCCTCCGCCTCCTCTTCCTCCATC
CGCCCCGTCTCTCCCCCTTGAACCTCCTCGTTCGACCCCGCCTCGATCCTCCCTTTATCCAGCCCTCACT
CCTTCTCTAGGCGCCCCCATATGGCCATATGAGATCTTATATGGGGCACCCCCGCCCCTTGTAAACTTCC
CTGACCCTGACATGACAAGAGTTACTAACAGCCCCTCTCTCCAAGCTCACTTACAGGCTCTCTACTTAGT
CCAGCACGAAGTCTGGAGACCTCTGGCGGCAGCCTACCAAGAACAACTGGACCGACCGGTGGTACCTCAC
CCTTACCGAGTCGGCGACACAGTGTGGGTCCGCCGACACCAGACTAAGAACCTAGAACCTCGCTGGAAAG
GACCTTACACAGTCCTGCTGACCACCCCCACCGCCCTCAAAGTAGACGGCATCGCAGCTTGGATACACGC
CGCCCACGTGAAGGCTGCCGACCCCGGGGGTGGACCATCCTCTAGACTGCCGGATCTAAGTAAGTAGGAT
CCATTTAAATTCGAATTCCACATGTTACAGGCGTGCAAAATGGAAGGGTTTTCCCTCACCGCCCCTCCAT
CGGATGACTTGGTTACTTACGATTCAGAGCTATACCAACGTCCAATGCATGACTACTACTCCTTCGTGGG
CAGCGATGGAGAAAGCCATAGCGATCACTACTGGGATTTCTCCGCACACCATGTCCACAACAACGAGTTT
GAGAACTTCCCTGAGAACCACTTCACAGAGCTGCAGAGCGTGCAGCCCCCGCAGCTACAGCAGCTCTATC
GCCACATGGAGCTGGAACAGATGCACGTCCTCGATACTCCCATGGTGCCACCCCACACCGGCCTCAGTCA
CCAGGTTTCCTACATGCCCCGGATGTGCTTCCCTTATCAAACCTTGTCCCCAGCCCACCAGCAGAGCTCA
GATGAGGAGGAGGGTGAGAGGCAGAGCCCTCCCCTGGAGGTGTCTGATGGAGAAGCTGATGGCTTGGAGC
CTGGGCCAGGTCTTCTGCACGGGGAGACAGGCAGCAAGAAAAAGATTCGCCTGTACCAGTTCCTGCTGGA
CCTGCTGCGCAGCGGCGACATGAAGGACAGCATCTGGTGGGTGGACAAGGACAAAGGTACCTTCCAGTTC
TCGTCCAAGCACAAGGAGGCGCTGGCGCACCGCTGGGGCATCCAGAAGGGCAACCGCAAGAAGATGACCT
ACCAGAAGATGGCGCGCGCGCTGCGCAACTACGGCAAGACAGGCGAGGTGAAGAAAGTCAAGAAGAAGCT
CACCTACCAGTTCAGCGGCGAGGTGCTGGGCCGTGGGGGCCTGGCCGAGCGGCGCCTCCCGCCCCACTGA
TCGCGGCCGCTACGTAAATTCCGCCCCCCCCCCCCCTCTCCCTCCCCCCCCCCTAACGTTACTGGCCGAA
GCCGCTTGGAATAAGGCCGGTGTGCGTTTGTCTATATGTTATTTTCCACCATATTGCCGTCTTTTGGCAA
TGTGAGGGCCCGGAAACCTGGCCCTGTCTTCTTGACGAACATTCCTAGGGGTCTTTCCCCTCTCGCCTAA
GGAATGCGAGGCCTGTTGAATGTCGTGAAGGAAGCAAGTCCTCTGTAAGCTTCTTGAATACAAACAACGT
CTGTAGCGACCCTTTGCAGGGTGTACACCCCCCCACCTGGCGAAGGGCGCCTCTGCGGCCAAACACCATT
TGTATAAGAGATACCCGCAAAGGCTTTTCAACCCCATTGCCACCTTGATTTTGCCTAGTTGTTTA
