>Addgene plasmid #34835 | LZRS PU.1 WT | addgene partial sequence | sequence record 42759 | LZRS-F 5'-TGGATACACGCCGCCCACGTG-3'
CCTCTAGACTGCCGGATCTAAGTAAGTAGGATCCATTTAAATTCGAATTCCACATGTTACAGGCGTGCAA
AATGGAAGGGTTTTCCCTCACCGCCCCTCCATCGGATGACTTGGTTACTTACGATTCAGAGCTATACCAA
CGTCCAATGCATGACTACTACTCCTTCGTGGGCAGCGATGGAGAAAGCCATAGCGATCACTACTGGGATT
TCTCCGCACACCATGTCCACAACAACGAGTTTGAGAACTTCCCTGAGAACCACTTCACAGAGCTGCAGAG
CGTGCAGCCCCCGCAGCTACAGCAGCTCTATCGCCACATGGAGCTGGAACAGATGCACGTCCTCGATACT
CCCATGGTGCCACCCCACACCGGCCTCAGTCACCAGGTTTCCTACATGCCCCGGATGTGCTTCCCTTATC
AAACCTTGTCCCCAGCCCACCAGCAGAGCTCAGATGAGGAGGAGGGTGAGAGGCAGAGCCCTCCCCTGGA
GGTGTCTGATGGAGAAGCTGATGGCTTGGAGCCTGGGCCAGGTCTTCTGCACGGGGAGACAGGCAGCAAG
AAAAAGATTCGCCTGTACCAGTTCCTGCTGGACCTGCTGCGCAGCGGCGACATGAAGGACAGCATCTGGT
GGGTGGACAAGGACAAAGGTACCTTCCAGTTCTCGTCCAAGCACAAGGAGGCGCTGGCGCACCGCTGGGG
CATCCAGAAGGGCAACCGCAAGAAGATGACCTACCAGAAGATGGCGCGCGCGCTGCGCAACTACGGCAAG
ACAGGCGAGGTGAAGAAAGTCAAGAAAGAA
