>Addgene plasmid #34835 | LZRS PU.1 WT | addgene partial sequence | sequence record 42761 | EGFP-N 5'-CGTCGCCGTCCAGCTCGACCAG-3'
CCCTTTGCTCACCATGGTTGTGGCCATATTATCATCGTGTTTTTCAAAGGAAAACCACGTCCCCGTGGTT
CGGGGGGCCTAGACGTTTTTTTAACCTCGACTAAACACATGTAAAGCATGTGCACCGAGGCCCCAGATCA
GATCCCATACAATGGGGTACCTTCTGGGCATCCTTCAGCCCCTTGTTGAATACGCTTGAGGAGAGCCATT
TGACTCTTTCCACAACTATCCAACTCACAACGTGGCACTGGGGTTGTGCCGCCTTTGCAGGTGTATCTTA
TACACGTGGCTTTTGGCCGCAGAGGCACCTGTCGCCAGGTGGGGGGTTCCGCTGCCTGCAAAGGGTCGCT
ACAGACGTTGTTTGTCTTCAAGAAGCTTCCAGAGGAACTGCTTCCTTCACGACATTCAACAGACCTTGCA
TTCCTTTGGCGAGAGGGGAAAGACCCCTAGGAATGCTCGTCAAGAAGACAGGGCCAGGTTTCCGGGCCCT
CACATTGCCAAAAGACGGCAATATGGTGGAAAATAACATATAGACAAACGCACACCGGCCTTATTCCAAG
CGGCTTCGGCCAGTAACGTTA
