[The description below was written by a language model from this plasmid's Addgene catalogue record.]
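Description:
LZRS PU.1 WT is a retroviral mammalian expression plasmid built on the LZRSpBMN-linker-IRES-EGFP backbone, a vector of about 12.4 kb before the insert is added. It is propagated in bacteria as a high-copy plasmid under ampicillin selection. The record names a recombination-deficient host strain, a common choice for constructs carrying repeated sequences such as retroviral LTRs. No feature table accompanies the entry, so the bacterial origin, the packaging signal and any additional mammalian selection or episomal maintenance elements on the backbone are not documented here.

The payload is wild-type mouse PU.1, the product of the Spi1 gene, carried as an insert of roughly 840 bp placed between EcoRI and NotI sites that both remain intact. Transcription is driven by the retroviral LTR. Downstream of the insert, the backbone supplies an IRES followed by EGFP. Although the catalogue lists these under tags, an IRES produces a bicistronic transcript rather than a fusion protein: PU.1 and EGFP are translated separately from the same message, so green fluorescence marks transduced cells that express the transgene without altering the PU.1 protein itself.

After packaging into retroviral particles, the construct allows stable, constitutive delivery of PU.1 to dividing target cells, which can then be identified or sorted by EGFP. The associated publication used enforced PU.1 expression in fetal hematopoietic progenitors and found that it blocks T cell development at the pro-T cell stage. The "WT" designation suggests it serves as the wild-type reference, though the record does not describe any related variant constructs.
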