Addgene plasmid #34835: LZRS PU.1 WT
Depositing lab: Ellen Rothenberg. Depositing organization: California Institute of Technology. Publication: Constitutive expression of PU.1 in fetal hematopoietic progenitors blocks T cell development at the pro-T cell stage. Anderson MK, Weiss AH, Hernandez-Hoyos G, Dionne CJ, Rothenberg EV. Immunity. 2002 Feb;16(2):285-96. 10.1016/S1074-7613(02)00277-7 PubMed 11869688.
Backbone
  Vector backbone: LZRSpBMN-linker-IRES-EGFP
  Backbone manufacturer: Hergen Spits and coworkers
  Backbone size w/o insert (bp): 12443
  Vector type: Mammalian Expression, Retroviral
Growth in bacteria
  Bacterial resistance: Ampicillin, 100 μg/mL
  Growth temperature: 37°C
  Growth strain: Stbl3
  Copy number: High Copy
Gene/Insert
  Gene/Insert name: PU.1
  Species: M. musculus (mouse)
  Insert size (bp): 839
  Entrez Gene: Spi1 (a.k.a. Dis-1, Dis1, PU.1, Sfpi-1, Sfpi1, Spi-1, Tcfpu1, Tfpu.1)
  Promoter: LTR
  Tag / fusion protein: IRES (C terminal on backbone); EGFP (C terminal on backbone)
  Cloning method: Restriction Enzyme; 5′ cloning site EcoRI (not destroyed); 3′ cloning site NotI (not destroyed)
  Sequencing primers: 5′ n/a; 3′ EGFP-N
Terms and licenses: Academic/Nonprofit Terms; Industry Terms: Not Available to Industry
How to cite: LZRS PU.1 WT was a gift from Ellen Rothenberg (Addgene plasmid # 34835 ; http://n2t.net/addgene:34835 ; RRID:Addgene_34835)
